Addgene plasmid #179465: pAAV-CaMKIIa-JEDI-2P-Kv-WPRE
Purpose: Soma and AIS-localized genetically encoded voltage indicator (GEVI) JEDI-2P in AAV production vector for expression in excitatory glutamatergic neurons using the promoter CaMKII
Depositing lab: Francois St-Pierre. Depositing organization: Baylor College of Medicine. Publication: Sustained deep-tissue voltage recording using a fast indicator evolved for two-photon microscopy. Liu Z, Lu X, Villette V, Gou Y, Colbert KL, Lai S, Guan S, Land MA, Lee J, Assefa T, Zollinger DR, Korympidou MM, Vlasits AL, Pang MM, Su S, Cai C, Froudarakis E, Zhou N, Patel SS, Smith CL, Ayon A, Bizouard P, Bradley J, Franke K, Clandinin TR, Giovannucci A, Tolias AS, Reimer J, Dieudonne S, St-Pierre F. Cell. 2022 Aug 16. pii: S0092-8674(22)00916-3. doi: 10.1016/j.cell.2022.07.013. PubMed 35985322.
Backbone
  Vector backbone: pAAV-CaMKIIa
  Backbone size w/o insert (bp): 5361
  Total vector size (bp): 6876
  Vector type: Mammalian Expression, AAV
Growth in bacteria
  Bacterial resistance: Ampicillin, 100 μg/mL
  Growth temperature: 37°C
  Growth strain: NEB Stable
  Copy number: Unknown
Gene/Insert
  Gene/Insert name: JEDI-2P-Kv (alt name: JEDI2P)
  Species: Synthetic
  Insert size (bp): 1515
  Promoter: CaMKIIa
  Cloning method: Restriction Enzyme; 5′ cloning site KpnI (not destroyed); 3′ cloning site HindIII (not destroyed)
  Sequencing primers: 5′ ATGCTGACGAAGGCTCGCGA; 3′ caaaggcattaaagcagcgtatc
Terms and licenses: Academic/Nonprofit Terms; Industry Terms: Not Available to Industry
How to cite: pAAV-CaMKIIa-JEDI-2P-Kv-WPRE was a gift from Francois St-Pierre (Addgene plasmid # 179465 ; http://n2t.net/addgene:179465 ; RRID:Addgene_179465)
