[The description below was written by a language model from this plasmid's Addgene catalogue record and pLannotate feature annotations shown in this document.]
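Description:
pAAV-CaMKIIa-JEDI-2P-Kv-WPRE is a 6,876 bp AAV transfer (production) plasmid for mammalian expression of the genetically encoded voltage indicator JEDI-2P in neurons. It is propagated in bacteria through a high-copy ColE1/pUC-type origin and selected with ampicillin via the β-lactamase gene under its own promoter. An f1 phage origin and small remnants of pBR322 bom and rop sequences are also present in the backbone. The expression cassette is flanked by AAV2 inverted terminal repeats, which direct replication and packaging of the intervening DNA into AAV particles. The automated annotation detects the downstream ITR in full but the upstream one only as two short fragments. This is a common result for these repeat-rich elements, and the record does not resolve whether that ITR is intact.

Within the ITRs, the mouse CaMKIIα promoter drives the synthetic 1,515 bp JEDI-2P-Kv insert, cloned between KpnI and HindIII sites, restricting expression to excitatory glutamatergic neurons. The feature table recognises only two parts of this open reading frame. One is a GFP-derived fluorescent protein segment that serves as the optical reporter. The other is a C-terminal fragment of the rat Kv2.1 (Kcnb1) potassium channel, which acts as a targeting motif that concentrates the sensor at the soma and axon initial segment rather than throughout the neuropil. The voltage-sensing portion upstream of the GFP segment is not annotated. A WPRE follows the coding sequence to enhance transcript stability and expression, and the human growth hormone polyadenylation signal terminates the message. The construct is intended for producing AAV to deliver the indicator to excitatory neurons. The associated work describes JEDI-2P as a fast indicator evolved for two-photon microscopy and used for sustained deep-tissue voltage recording.
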