Features (pLannotate 1.2.2; 16 found; start..end, strand, type, name):
    145..733     +  rep_origin     ori: high-copy-number ColE1/pMB1/pBR322/pUC origin of replication
    806..833     +  repeat_region  AAV2 ITR (fragment): inverted terminal repeat of adeno-associated virus serotype 2 inverted
    862..889     +  repeat_region  AAV2 ITR (fragment): inverted terminal repeat of adeno-associated virus serotype 2 inverted
    943..2231    +  promoter       CaMKII promoter: promoter for the mouse calcium/calmodulin-dependent kinase II α subunit
   2711..3430    +  CDS            cEGFP: cEGFP is a basic (constitutively fluorescent) green fluorescent protein published in 2008, derived from Aequorea victoria.
   3572..3766    +  CDS            Kcnb1 (fragment): KCNB1_RAT - Experimental evidence at protein level: Swiss-Prot protein existence level 1. Voltage-gated potassium channel that mediates transmembrane potassium transport in excitable membranes, primarily in the brain, but also in the pancreas and cardiovascular system. Contributes to the regulation of the action potential (AP) repolarization, duration and frequency of repetitive AP firing in neurons, muscle cells and endocrine cells and plays a role in homeostatic attenuation of electrical excitability throughout the brain (PubMed:10024359, PubMed:10618149, PubMed:12451110, PubMed:17379638, Pu
   3773..3797    +  misc_feature   MCS (fragment): pBluescript multiple cloning site
   3797..4385    +  misc_feature   WPRE: woodchuck hepatitis virus posttranscriptional regulatory element
   4417..4893    +  polyA_signal   hGH poly(A) signal: human growth hormone polyadenylation signal
   4933..5073    +  repeat_region  AAV2 ITR: inverted terminal repeat of adeno-associated virus serotype 2 inverted
   5078..5129    -  misc_feature   bom (fragment): basis of mobility region from pBR322
   5148..5603    +  rep_origin     f1 ori (sequence partly withheld): f1 bacteriophage origin of replication; arrow indicates direction of (+) strand synthesis
   5604..5653    -  misc_feature   bom (fragment): basis of mobility region from pBR322
   5755..5790    -  CDS            rop (fragment): Rop protein, which maintains plasmids at low copy number; rop
   5885..5989    +  promoter       AmpR promoter: bla
   5990..6850    +  CDS            AmpR: β-lactamase; bla; confers resistance to ampicillin, carbenicillin, and related antibiotics
>Addgene plasmid #179465 | pAAV-CaMKIIa-JEDI-2P-Kv-WPRE | addgene full sequence | sequence record 353699 | Addgene NGS Result
ACTTTAGATTGATTTAAAACTTCATTTTTAATTTAAAAGGATCTAGGTGAAGATCCTTTTTGATAATCTC
ATGACCAAAATCCCTTAACGTGAGTTTTCGTTCCACTGAGCGTCAGACCCCGTAGAAAAGATCAAAGGAT
CTTCTTGAGATCCTTTTTTTCTGCGCGTAATCTGCTGCTTGCAAACAAAAAAACCACCGCTACCAGCGGT
GGTTTGTTTGCCGGATCAAGAGCTACCAACTCTTTTTCCGAAGGTAACTGGCTTCAGCAGAGCGCAGATA
CCAAATACTGTTCTTCTAGTGTAGCCGTAGTTAGGCCACCACTTCAAGAACTCTGTAGCACCGCCTACAT
ACCTCGCTCTGCTAATCCTGTTACCAGTGGCTGCTGCCAGTGGCGATAAGTCGTGTCTTACCGGGTTGGA
CTCAAGACGATAGTTACCGGATAAGGCGCAGCGGTCGGGCTGAACGGGGGGTTCGTGCACACAGCCCAGC
TTGGAGCGAACGACCTACACCGAACTGAGATACCTACAGCGTGAGCTATGAGAAAGCGCCACGCTTCCCG
AAGGGAGAAAGGCGGACAGGTATCCGGTAAGCGGCAGGGTCGGAACAGGAGAGCGCACGAGGGAGCTTCC
AGGGGGAAACGCCTGGTATCTTTATAGTCCTGTCGGGTTTCGCCACCTCTGACTTGAGCGTCGATTTTTG
TGATGCTCGTCAGGGGGGCGGAGCCTATGGAAAAACGCCAGCAACGCGGCCTTTTTACGGTTCCTGGCCT
TTTGCTGGCCTTTTGCTCACATGTCCTGCAGGCAGCTGCGCGCTCGCTCGCTCACTGAGGCCGCCCGGGC
GTCGGGCGACCTTTGGTCGCCCGGCCTCAGTGAGCGAGCGAGCGCGCAGAGAGGGAGTGGCCAACTCCAT
CACTAGGGGTTCCTGCGGCCGCACGCGTTTAACATTATGGCCTTAGGTCACTTCATCTCCATGGGGTTCT
TCTTCTGATTTTCTAGAAAATGAGATGGGGGTGCAGAGAGCTTCCTCAGTGACCTGCCCAGGGTCACATC
AGAAATGTCAGAGCTAGAACTTGAACTCAGATTACTAATCTTAAATTCCATGCCTTGGGGGCATGCAAGT
ACGATATACAGAAGGAGTGAACTCATTAGGGCAGATGACCAATGAGTTTAGGAAAGAAGAGTCCAGGGCA
GGGTACATCTACACCACCCGCCCAGCCCTGGGTGAGTCCAGCCACGTTCACCTCATTATAGTTGCCTCTC
TCCAGTCCTACCTTGACGGGAAGCACAAGCAGAAACTGGGACAGGAGCCCCAGGAGACCAAATCTTCATG
GTCCCTCTGGGAGGATGGGTGGGGAGAGCTGTGGCAGAGGCCTCAGGAGGGGCCCTGCTGCTCAGTGGTG
ACAGATAGGGGTGAGAAAGCAGACAGAGTCATTCCGTCAGCATTCTGGGTCTGTTTGGTACTTCTTCTCA
CGCTAAGGTGGCGGTGTGATATGCACAATGGCTAAAAAGCAGGGAGAGCTGGAAAGAAACAAGGACAGAG
ACAGAGGCCAAGTCAACCAGACCAATTCCCAGAGGAAGCAAAGAAACCATTACAGAGACTACAAGGGGGA
AGGGAAGGAGAGATGAATTAGCTTCCCCTGTAAACCTTAGAACCCAGCTGTTGCCAGGGCAACGGGGCAA
TACCTGTCTCTTCAGAGGAGATGAAGTTGCCAGGGTAACTACATCCTGTCTTTCTCAAGGACCATCCCAG
AATGTGGCACCCACTAGCCGTTACCATAGCAACTGCCTCTTTGCCCCACTTAATCCCATCCCGTCTGTTA
AAAGGGCCCTATAGTTGGAGGTGGGGGAGGTAGGAAGAGCGATGATCACTTGTGGACTAAGTTTGTTCGC
ATCCCCTTCTCCAACCCCCTCAGTACATCACCCTGGGGGAACAGGGTCCACTTGCTCCTGGGCCCACACA
GTCCTGCAGTATTGTGTATATAAGGCCAGGGCAAAGAGGAGCAGGTTTTAAAGTGAAAGGCAGGCAGGTG
TTGGGGAGGCAGTTACCGGGGCAACGGGAACAGGGCGTTTCGGAGGTGGTTGCCATGGGGACCTGGATGC
TGACGAAGGCTCGCGAGGCTGTGAGCAGCCACAGTGCCCTGCTCAGAAGCCCCAAGCTCGTCAGTCAAGC
CGGTTCTCCGTTTGCACTCAGGAGCACGGGCAGGCGAGTGGCCCCTAGTTCTGGGGGCAGCTCTAGAGCG
GTACCGGATCCGCCACCATGGAGACGACTGTGAGGTATGAACAGGGGTCAGAGCTCACTAAAACTTCGAG
CTCTCCAACAGCAGATGAGCCCACGATAAAGATTGATGATGGTCGTGATGAGGGTAATGAACAAGACAGC
TGTTCCAATACCATTAGGAGAAAAATTTCCCCGTTTGTGATGTCATTTGGATTCAGAGTATTTGGAGTTG
TGCTTATCATTGTAGACATCATAGTGGTGATTGTGGATCTGGCCATCAGTGAGAAGAAAAGAGGCATTAG
AGAGATTCTTGAAGGTGTTTCCCTGGCTATAGCACTCTTCTTCCTTGTTGATGTTCTCATGAGAGTGTTT
GTTGAAGGCTTCAAGAACTATTTCCGGTCCAAACTGGTTACTTTGGATGCAGTCATAGTAGTGGGCACTC
TGCTAATTAATATGACCTACTCCTTCTCTGACCTTGCTGCCTTTAACAGCGAGAACGTGTATATTACCGC
GGATAAACAGAAAAACGGCATTAAAGCGAACTTTACCGTGCGCCATAACGTGGAAGATGGCAGCGTGCAG
CTGGCGGATCATTATCAGCAGAACACCCCGATTGGCGATGGCCCGGTGCTGCTGCCGGATAACCATTATC
TGAGCCACCAGACCGTGCTGAGCAAAGATCCGAACGAAAAACGCGATCACATGGTGCTGCTGGAATTTGT
GACCGCAGCGGGCATTACACACGGCATGGATGAACTGTATGGCGGCACCGGCGGCAGCGCGAGCCAGGGC
GAAGAACTGTTTACCGGCGTGGTGCCGATTCTGGTGGAACTGGATGGCGATGTGAACGGCCATAAATTTA
GCGTGCGCGGCGAAGGCGAAGGCGATGCGACCATTGGCAAACTGACCCTGAAATTTATTTGCACCACCGG
CAAACTACCGGTGCCGTGGCCGACCCTGGTGACCACCTTAACCTATGGCGTGCAGTGCTTTAGCCGCTAT
CCGGATCATATGAAACGCCATGATTTTTTTAAAAGCGCGATGCCGGAAGGCTATGTGCAGGAACGCACCA
TTAGCTTTAAAGATGATGGCAAATATAAAACCCGCGCGGTGGTGAAATTTGAAGGCGATACCCTGGTGAA
CCGCATTGAACTGAAAGGCACCGATTTTAAAGAAGATGGCAACATTCTGGGGCATAAACTGGAATATGAT
ACAGATCAGATGCCGCACATGGTTACTCTTCTTCGAGTTCTGAAAATTGTTATCTTAATAAGAATATTTC
GCCTGGCTTCACAGAAGAAACAACTTGAAGTGGTAACCGGTTCTTCAGGTTCATCTGGATCTTCCACGCG
TCAGTCCCAGCCCATCCTCAACACCAAGGAGATGGCCCCGCAGAGCAAGCCTCCAGAGGAGCTGGAGATG
AGCAGCATGCCCAGCCCCGTGGCCCCTCTGCCCGCACGCACGGAGGGCGTCATCGACATGCGGAGCATGT
CCAGCATTGACAGCTTCATCAGCTGTGCCACGGACTTCCCTGAAGCCACCAGATTCTGATAAGAATTCGA
TATCAAGCTTATCGATAATCAACCTCTGGATTACAAAATTTGTGAAAGATTGACTGGTATTCTTAACTAT
GTTGCTCCTTTTACGCTATGTGGATACGCTGCTTTAATGCCTTTGTATCATGCTATTGCTTCCCGTATGG
CTTTCATTTTCTCCTCCTTGTATAAATCCTGGTTGCTGTCTCTTTATGAGGAGTTGTGGCCCGTTGTCAG
GCAACGTGGCGTGGTGTGCACTGTGTTTGCTGACGCAACCCCCACTGGTTGGGGCATTGCCACCACCTGT
CAGCTCCTTTCCGGAACTTTCGCTTTCCCCCTCCCTATTGCCACGGCGGAACTCATCGCCGCCTGCCTTG
CCCGCTGCTGGACAGGGGCTCGGCTGTTGGGCACTGACAATTCCGTGGTGTTGTCGGGGAAATCATCGTC
CTTTCCTTGGCTGCTCGCCTATGTTGCCACCTGGATTCTGCGCGGGACGTCCTTCTGCTACGTCCCTTCG
GCCCTCAATCCAGCGGACCTTCCTTCCCGCGGCCTGCTGCCGGCTCTGCGGCCTCTTCCGCGTCTTCGCC
TTCGCCCTCAGACGAGTCGGATCTCCCTTTGGGCCGCCTCCCCGCATCGATACCGAGCGCTGCTCGAGAG
ATCTACGGGTGGCATCCCTGTGACCCCTCCCCAGTGCCTCTCCTGGCCCTGGAAGTTGCCACTCCAGTGC
CCACCAGCCTTGTCCTAATAAAATTAAGTTGCATCATTTTGTCTGACTAGGTGTCCTTCTATAATATTAT
GGGGTGGAGGGGGGTGGTATGGAGCAAGGGGCAAGTTGGGAAGACAACCTGTAGGGCCTGCGGGGTCTAT
TGGGAACCAAGCTGGAGTGCAGTGGCACAATCTTGGCTCACTGCAATCTCCGCCTCCTGGGTTCAAGCGA
TTCTCCTGCCTCAGCCTCCCGAGTTGTTGGGATTCCAGGCATGCATGACCAGGCTCAGCTAATTTTTGTT
TTTTTGGTAGAGACGGGGTTTCACCATATTGGCCAGGCTGGTCTCCAACTCCTAATCTCAGGTGATCTAC
CCACCTTGGCCTCCCAAATTGCTGGGATTACAGGCGTGAACCACTGCTCCCTTCCCTGTCCTTCTGATTT
TGTAGGTAACCACGTGCGGACCGAGCGGCCGCAGGAACCCCTAGTGATGGAGTTGGCCACTCCCTCTCTG
CGCGCTCGCTCGCTCACTGAGGCCGGGCGACCAAAGGTCGCCCGACGCCCGGGCTTTGCCCGGGCGGCCT
CAGTGAGCGAGCGAGCGCGCAGCTGCCTGCAGGGGCGCCTGATGCGGTATTTTCTCCTTACGCATCTGTG
CGGTATTTCACACCGCATA
[95 nt withheld, positions 5130-5224]
T
[46 nt withheld, positions 5226-5271]
C
[141 nt withheld, positions 5273-5413]
CCTTTGACGTTGGAGTCCACGTTCTTT
[37 nt withheld, positions 5441-5477]
ACTCTATCTCGGGCTATTCTTTTGATTTATAAGGGATTTTGCCGATTTCGGTCTATTGGTTAAAAAATGA
GCTGATTTAACAAAAATTTAACGCGAATTTTAACAAAATATTAACGTTTACAATTTTATGGTGCACTCTC
AGTACAATCTGCTCTGATGCCGCATAGTTAAGCCAGCCCCGACACCCGCCAACACCCGCTGACGCGCCCT
GACGGGCTTGTCTGCTCCCGGCATCCGCTTACAGACAAGCTGTGACCGTCTCCGGGAGCTGCATGTGTCA
GAGGTTTTCACCGTCATCACCGAAACGCGCGAGACGAAAGGGCCTCGTGATACGCCTATTTTTATAGGTT
AATGTCATGATAATAATGGTTTCTTAGACGTCAGGTGGCACTTTTCGGGGAAATGTGCGCGGAACCCCTA
TTTGTTTATTTTTCTAAATACATTCAAATATGTATCCGCTCATGAGACAATAACCCTGATAAATGCTTCA
ATAATATTGAAAAAGGAAGAGTATGAGTATTCAACATTTCCGTGTCGCCCTTATTCCCTTTTTTGCGGCA
TTTTGCCTTCCTGTTTTTGCTCACCCAGAAACGCTGGTGAAAGTAAAAGATGCTGAAGATCAGTTGGGTG
CACGAGTGGGTTACATCGAACTGGATCTCAACAGCGGTAAGATCCTTGAGAGTTTTCGCCCCGAAGAACG
TTTTCCAATGATGAGCACTTTTAAAGTTCTGCTATGTGGCGCGGTATTATCCCGTATTGACGCCGGGCAA
GAGCAACTCGGTCGCCGCATACACTATTCTCAGAATGACTTGGTTGAGTACTCACCAGTCACAGAAAAGC
ATCTTACGGATGGCATGACAGTAAGAGAATTATGCAGTGCTGCCATAACCATGAGTGATAACACTGCGGC
CAACTTACTTCTGACAACGATCGGAGGACCGAAGGAGCTAACCGCTTTTTTGCACAACATGGGGGATCAT
GTAACTCGCCTTGATCGTTGGGAACCGGAGCTGAATGAAGCCATACCAAACGACGAGCGTGACACCACGA
TGCCTGTAGCAATGGCAACAACGTTGCGCAAACTATTAACTGGCGAACTACTTACTCTAGCTTCCCGGCA
ACAATTAATAGACTGGATGGAGGCGGATAAAGTTGCAGGACCACTTCTGCGCTCGGCCCTTCCGGCTGGC
TGGTTTATTGCTGATAAATCTGGAGCCGGTGAGCGTGGGTCTCGCGGTATCATTGCAGCACTGGGGCCAG
ATGGTAAGCCCTCCCGTATCGTAGTTATCTACACGACGGGGAGTCAGGCAACTATGGATGAACGAAATAG
ACAGATCGCTGAGATAGGTGCCTCACTGATTAAGCATTGGTAACTGTCAGACCAAGTTTACTCATATAT
